>Addgene plasmid #23807 | pDONR223-ILK | depositor partial sequence | sequence record 10841 | Author sequence
ATGGACGACATTTTCACTCAGTGCCGGGAGGGCAACGCAGTCGCCGTTCGCCTGTGGCTGGACAACACGG
AGAACGACCTCAACCAGGGGGACGATCATGGCTTCTCCCCCTTGCACTGGGCCTGCCGAGAGGGCCGCTC
TGCTGTGGTTGAGATGTTGATCATGCGGGGGGCACGGATCAATGTAATGAACCGTGGGGATGACACCCCC
CTGCATCTGGCAGCCAGTCATGGACACCGTGATATTGTACAGAAGCTATTGCAGTACAAGGCAGACATCA
ATGCAGTGAATGAACATGGGAATGTGCCCCTGCACTATGCCTGTTTTTGGGGCCAAGATCAAGTGGCAGA
GGACCTGGTGGCAAATGGGGCCCTTGTCAGCATCTGTAACAAGTATGGAGAGATGCCTGTGGACAAAGCC
AAGGCACCCCTGAGAGAGCTTCTCCGAGAGCGGGCAGAGAAGATGGGCCAGAATCTCAACCGTATTCCAT
ACAAGGACACATTCTGGAAGGGGACCACCCGCACTCGGCCCCGAAATGGAACCCTGAACAAACACTCTGG
CATTGACTTCAAACAGCTTAACTTCCTGACGAAGCTCAACGAGAATCACTCTGGAGAGCTATGGAAGGGC
CGCTGGCAGGGCAATGACATTGTCGTGAAGGTGCTGAAGGTTCGAGACTGGAGTACAAGGAAGAGCAGGG
ACTTCAATGAAGAGTGTCCCCGGCTCAGGATTTTCTCGCATCCAAATGTGCTCCCAGTGCTAGGTGCCTG
CCAGTCTCCACCTGCTCCTCATCCTACTCTCATCACACACTGGATGCCATATGGATCCCTCTACAATGTA
CTACATGAAGGCACCAATTTCGTCGTGGACCAGAGCCAGGCTGTGAAGTTTGCTTTGGACATGGCAAGGG
GCATGGCCTTCCTACACACACTAGAGCCCCTCATCCCACGACATGCACTCAATAGCCGTAGTGTAATGAT
TGATGAGGACATGACTGCCCGAATTAGCATGGCTGATGTCAAGTTCTCTTTCCAATGTCCTGGTCGCATG
TATGCACCTGCCTGGGTAGCCCCCGAAGCTCTGCAGAAGAAGCCTGAAGACACAAACAGACGCTCAGCAG
ACATGTGGAGTTTTGCAGTGCTTCTGTGGGAACTGGTGACACGGGAGGTACCCTTTGCTGACCTCTCCAA
TATGGAGATTGGAATGAAGGTGGCATTGGAAGGCCTTCGGCCTACCATCCCACCAGGTATTTCCCCTCAT
GTGTGTAAGCTCATGAAGATCTGCATGAATGAAGACCCTGCAAAGCGACCCAAATTTGACATGATTGTGC
CTATCCTTGAGAAGATGCAGGACAAGTAG
