>Addgene plasmid #23807 | pDONR223-ILK | addgene partial sequence | sequence record 29554 | 23807 with M13rev
CAGCTGGAGGCAATAATGATTTTATTTTGACTGATAGTGACCTGTTCGTTGCAACAAATTGATAAGCAAT
GCTTTCTTATAATGCCAACTTTGTACAAGAAAGTTGGGTACTTGTCCTGCATCTTCTCAAGGATAGGCAC
AATCATGTCAAATTTGGGTCGCTTTGCAGGGTCTTCATTCATGCAGATCTTCATGAGCTTACACACATGA
GGGGAAATACCTGGTGGGATGGTAGGCCGAAGGCCTTCCAATGCCACCTTCATTCCAATCTCCATATTGG
AGAGGTCAGCAAAGGGTACCTCCCGTGTCACCAGTTCCCACAGAAGCACTGCAAAACTCCACATGTCTGC
TGAGCGTCTGTTTGTGTCTTCAGGCTTCTTCTGCAGAGCTTCGGGGGCTACCCAGGCAGGTGCATACATG
CGACCAGGACATTGGAAAGAGAACTTGACATCAGCCATGCTAATTCGGGCAGTCATGTCCTCATCAATCA
TTACACTACGGCTATTGAGTGCATGTCGTGGGATGAGGGGCTCTAGTGTGTGTAGGAAGGCCATGCCCCT
TGCCATGTCCAAAGCAAACTTCACAGCCTGGCTCTGGTCCACGACGAAATTGGTGCCTTCATGTAGTACA
TTGTAGAGGGATCCATATGGCATCCAGTGTGTGATGAGAGTAGGATGAGGAGCAGGTGGAGACTGGCAGG
CACCTAGCAC
