[The description below was written by a language model from this plasmid's Addgene catalogue record.]
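Description:
pDONR223-ILK is a Gateway entry-type clone built on the pDONR223 donor vector backbone (about 5 kb without insert). It carries the open reading frame of human ILK (integrin-linked kinase) as an insert of roughly 1.36 kb, introduced by Gateway recombination. The plasmid is maintained in standard E. coli cloning strains at high copy number and is selected with spectinomycin. No feature table accompanies the record, so the origin of replication, the recombination sites flanking the ORF and other backbone elements are not itemised. Sequencing across the insert uses standard M13 forward and reverse primer sites in the backbone.

The main design feature is that the ILK ORF has no stop codon. This "open" configuration allows the coding sequence to be moved by Gateway recombination into a destination vector that supplies a C-terminal epitope tag of choice and a stop codon in frame. The record does not describe any promoter driving ILK in mammalian cells, and the depositors state that the plasmid should not be transfected directly. It is a shuttle and storage clone rather than an expression construct. For mammalian expression, the depositors point to a companion set of four custom lentiviral destination vectors (the pLX301–pLX304 series), which are obtained separately. The clone belongs to a kit of ORF clones, and the associated publication concerns resistance to RAF inhibition through reactivation of the MAP kinase pathway, which suggests use in ORF overexpression studies.
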