Addgene plasmid #23807: pDONR223-ILK
Depositing lab: William Hahn & David Root. Depositing organization: Dana-Farber Cancer Institute. Publication: COT drives resistance to RAF inhibition through MAP kinase pathway reactivation. Johannessen CM, Boehm JS, Kim SY, Thomas SR, Wardwell L, Johnson LA, Emery CM, Stransky N, Cogdill AP, Barretina J, Caponigro G, Hieronymus H, Murray RR, Salehi-Ashtiani K, Hill DE, Vidal M, Zhao JJ, Yang X, Alkan O, Kim S, Harris JL, Wilson CJ, Myer VE, Finan PM, Root DE, Roberts TM, Golub T, Flaherty KT, Dummer R, Weber BL, Sellers WR, Schlegel R, Wargo JA, Hahn WC, Garraway LA. Nature. 2010 Dec 16;468(7326):968-72. doi: 10.1038/nature09627 PubMed 21107320.
Backbone
  Vector backbone: pDONR223
  Backbone manufacturer: Invitrogen
  Backbone size w/o insert (bp): 5005
  Vector type: Gateway Donor vector
Growth in bacteria
  Bacterial resistance: Spectinomycin, 50 μg/mL
  Growth temperature: 37°C
  Growth strain: DH5alpha
  Copy number: High Copy
Gene/Insert
  Gene/Insert name: ILK (alt name: integrin-linked kinase)
  Species: H. sapiens (human)
  Insert size (bp): 1359
  Entrez Gene: ILK (a.k.a. HEL-S-28, ILK-1, ILK-2, P59, p59ILK)
  Cloning method: Gateway Cloning
  Sequencing primers: 5′ M13pUC-fwd; 3′ M13rev
Terms and licenses: Academic/Nonprofit Terms; Industry Terms: Not Available to Industry
Depositor comments: The ORF has no Stop codon. This design enables easy recombination into a destination vector to add an epitope tag of choice and Stop codon to the ORF. Do NOT use this plasmid directly for transfections. A set of 4 custom lentiviral vectors is available ( pLX301 (http://www.addgene.org/25895/) , pLX302 (http://www.addgene.org/25896/) , pLX303 (http://www.addgene.org/25897/) , pLX304 (http://www.addgene.org/25890/) ) to be used to express these ORFs in mammalian cells. These plasmids are not included in the kit and must be ordered separately.
How to cite: pDONR223-ILK was a gift from William Hahn & David Root (Addgene plasmid # 23807 ; http://n2t.net/addgene:23807 ; RRID:Addgene_23807)
